>Addgene plasmid #114127 | pDEST-FRT/TO-3xFLAG-REV7 | depositor full sequence | sequence record 215843 | pDEST-FRT/TO-3xFLAG-REV7 sequence 5839 bps
GACGGATCGGGAGATCTCCCGATCCCCTATGGTGCACTCTCAGTACAATCTGCTCTGATGCCGCATAGTT
AAGCCAGTATCTGCTCCCTGCTTGTGTGTTGGAGGTCGCTGAGTAGTGCGCGAGCAAAATTTAAGCTACA
ACAAGGCAAGGCTTGACCGACAATTGCATGAAGAATCTGCTTAGGGTTAGGCGTTTTGCGCTGCTTCGCG
ATGTACGGGCCAGATATACGCGTTGACATTGATTATTGACTAGTTATTAATAGTAATCAATTACGGGGTC
ATTAGTTCATAGCCCATATATGGAGTTCCGCGTTACATAACTTACGGTAAATGGCCCGCCTGGCTGACCG
CCCAACGACCCCCGCCCATTGACGTCAATAATGACGTATGTTCCCATAGTAACGCCAATAGGGACTTTCC
ATTGACGTCAATGGGTGGAGTATTTACGGTAAACTGCCCACTTGGCAGTACATCAAGTGTATCATATGCC
AAGTACGCCCCCTATTGACGTCAATGACGGTAAATGGCCCGCCTGGCATTATGCCCAGTACATGACCTTA
TGGGACTTTCCTACTTGGCAGTACATCTACGTATTAGTCATCGCTATTACCATGGTGATGCGGTTTTGGC
AGTACATCAATGGGCGTGGATAGCGGTTTGACTCACGGGGATTTCCAAGTCTCCACCCCATTGACGTCAA
TGGGAGTTTGTTTTGGCACCAAAATCAACGGGACTTTCCAAAATGTCGTAACAACTCCGCCCCATTGACG
CAAATGGGCGGTAGGCGTGTACGGTGGGAGGTCTATATAAGCAGAGCTCTCCCTATCAGTGATAGAGATC
TCCCTATCAGTGATAGAGATCGTCGACGAGCTCGTTTAGTGAACCGTCAGATCGCCTGGAGACGCCATCC
ACGCTGTTTTGACCTCCATAGAAGACACCGGGACCGATCCAGCCTCCGGACTCTAGCGTTTAAACTTAAG
CTTCCACCATGGACTACAAAGACCATGACGGTGATACATATGATCATGACATCGATTACAAGGATGACGA
TGACAAGACAAGTTTGTACAAAAAAGCAGGCTCCACCATGACCACGCTCACACGACAAGACCTCAACTTT
GGCCAAGTGGTGGCCGATGTGCTCTGCGAGTTCCTGGAGGTGGCTGTGCATCTCATCCTCTACGTGCGCG
AGGTCTACCCCGTGGGCATCTTCCAGAAACGCAAGAAGTACAACGTGCCGGTCCAGATGTCCTGCCACCC
GGAGCTGAATCAGTATATCCAGGACACGCTGCACTGCGTCAAGCCACTCCTGGAGAAGAATGATGTGGAG
AAAGTGGTGGTGGTGATTTTGGATAAAGAGCACCGCCCAGTGGAGAAATTCGTCTTTGAGATCACCCAGC
CTCCACTGCTGTCCATCAGCTCAGACTCGCTGTTGTCTCATGTGGAGCAGCTGCTCCGGGCCTTCATCCT
GAAGATCAGCGTGTGCGATGCCGTCCTGGACCACAACCCCCCAGGCTGTACCTTCACAGTCCTGGTGCAC
ACGAGAGAAGCCGCCACTCGCAACATGGAGAAGATCCAGGTCATCAAGGATTTCCCCTGGATCCTGGCGG
ATGAGCAGGATGTCCACATGCATGACCCCCGGCTGATACCACTAAAAACCATGACGTCGGACATTTTAAA
GATGCAGCTTTACGTGGAAGAGCGCGCTCATAAAGGCAGCTAGGACCCAGCTTTCTTGTACAAAGTGGTC
TGACTCGAGTCTAGAGGGCCCGTTTAAACCCGCTGATCAGCCTCGACTGTGCCTTCTAGTTGCCAGCCAT
CTGTTGTTTGCCCCTCCCCCGTGCCTTCCTTGACCCTGGAAGGTGCCACTCCCACTGTCCTTTCCTAATA
AAATGAGGAAATTGCATCGCATTGTCTGAGTAGGTGTCATTCTATTCTGGGGGGTGGGGTGGGGCAGGAC
AGCAAGGGGGAGGATTGGGAAGACAATAGCAGGCATGCTGGGGATGCGGTGGGCTCTATGGCTTCTGAGG
CGGAAAGAACCAGCTGGGGCTCTAGGGGGTATCCCC
[124 nt withheld, positions 2067-2190]
C
[91 nt withheld, positions 2192-2282]
AGGGTGATGGTTCACGTACCTAGAAGTTCCTATTCCGAAGTTCCTATTCTCTAGAAAGTATAGGAACTTC
CTTGGCCAAAAAGCCTGAACTCACCGCGACGTCTGTCGAGAAGTTTCTGATCGAAAAGTTCGACAGCGTC
TCCGACCTGATGCAGCTCTCGGAGGGCGAAGAATCTCGTGCTTTCAGCTTCGATGTAGGAGGGCGTGGAT
ATGTCCTGCGGGTAAATAGCTGCGCCGATGGTTTCTACAAAGATCGTTATGTTTATCGGCACTTTGCATC
GGCCGCGCTCCCGATTCCGGAAGTGCTTGACATTGGGGATTTCAGCGAGAGCCTGACCTATTGCATCTCC
CGCCGTGCACAGGGTGTCACGTTGCAAGACCTGCCTGAAACCGAACTGCCCGCTGTTCTGCAGCCGGTCG
CGGAGGCCATGGATGCGATCGCTGCGGCCGATCTTAGCCAGACGAGCGGGTTCGGCCCATTCGGACCGCA
AGGAATCGGTCAATACACTACATGGCGTGATTTCATATGCGCGATTGCTGATCCCCATGTGTATCACTGG
CAAACTGTGATGGACGACACCGTCAGTGCGTCCGTCGCGCAGGCTCTCGATGAGCTGATGCTTTGGGCCG
AGGACTGCCCCGAAGTCCGGCACCTCGTGCACGCGGATTTCGGCTCCAACAATGTCCTGACGGACAATGG
CCGCATAACAGCGGTCATTGACTGGAGCGAGGCGATGTTCGGGGATTCCCAATACGAGGTCGCCAACATC
TTCTTCTGGAGGCCGTGGTTGGCTTGTATGGAGCAGCAGACGCGCTACTTCGAGCGGAGGCATCCGGAGC
TTGCAGGATCGCCGCGGCTCCGGGCGTATATGCTCCGCATTGGTCTTGACCAACTCTATCAGAGCTTGGT
TGACGGCAATTTCGATGATGCAGCTTGGGCGCAGGGTCGATGCGACGCAATCGTCCGATCCGGAGCCGGG
ACTGTCGGGCGTACACAAATCGCCCGCAGAAGCGCGGCCGTCTGGACCGATGGCTGTGTAGAAGTACTCG
CCGATAGTGGAAACCGACGCCCCAGCACTCGTCCGAGGGCAAAGGAATAGCACGTACTACGAGATTTCGA
TTCCACCGCCGCCTTCTATGAAAGGTTGGGCTTCGGAATCGTTTTCCGGGACGCCGGCTGGATGATCCTC
CAGCGCGGGGATCTCATGCTGGAGTTCTTCGCCCACCCCAACTTGTTTATTGCAGCTTATAATGGTTACA
AATAAAGCAATAGCATCACAAATTTCACAAATAAAGCATTTTTTTCACTGCATTCTAGTTGTGGTTTGTC
CAAACTCATCAATGTATCTTATCATGTCTGTATACCGTCGACCTCTAGCTAGAGCTTGGCGTAATCATGG
TCATAGCTGTTTCCTGTGTGAAATTGTTATCCGCTCACAATTCCACACAACATACGAGCCGGAAGCATAA
AGTGTAAAGCCTGGGGTGCCTAATGAGTGAGCTAACTCACATTAATTGCGTTGCGCTCACTGCCCGCTTT
CCAGTCGGGAAACCTGTCGTGCCAGCTGCATTAATGAATCGGCCAACGCGCGGGGAGAGGCGGTTTGCGT
ATTGGGCGCTCTTCCGCTTCCTCGCTCACTGACTCGCTGCGCTCGGTCGTTCGGCTGCGGCGAGCGGTAT
CAGCTCACTCAAAGGCGGTAATACGGTTATCCACAGAATCAGGGGATAACGCAGGAAAGAACATGTGAGC
AAAAGGCCAGCAAAAGGCCAGGAACCGTAAAAAGGCCGCGTTGCTGGCGTTTTTCCATAGGCTCCGCCCC
CCTGACGAGCATCACAAAAATCGACGCTCAAGTCAGAGGTGGCGAAACCCGACAGGACTATAAAGATACC
AGGCGTTTCCCCCTGGAAGCTCCCTCGTGCGCTCTCCTGTTCCGACCCTGCCGCTTACCGGATACCTGTC
CGCCTTTCTCCCTTCGGGAAGCGTGGCGCTTTCTCATAGCTCACGCTGTAGGTATCTCAGTTCGGTGTAG
GTCGTTCGCTCCAAGCTGGGCTGTGTGCACGAACCCCCCGTTCAGCCCGACCGCTGCGCCTTATCCGGTA
ACTATCGTCTTGAGTCCAACCCGGTAAGACACGACTTATCGCCACTGGCAGCAGCCACTGGTAACAGGAT
TAGCAGAGCGAGGTATGTAGGCGGTGCTACAGAGTTCTTGAAGTGGTGGCCTAACTACGGCTACACTAGA
AGAACAGTATTTGGTATCTGCGCTCTGCTGAAGCCAGTTACCTTCGGAAAAAGAGTTGGTAGCTCTTGAT
CCGGCAAACAAACCACCGCTGGTAGCGGTGGTTTTTTTGTTTGCAAGCAGCAGATTACGCGCAGAAAAAA
AGGATCTCAAGAAGATCCTTTGATCTTTTCTACGGGGTCTGACGCTCAGTGGAACGAAAACTCACGTTAA
GGGATTTTGGTCATGAGATTATCAAAAAGGATCTTCACCTAGATCCTTTTAAATTAAAAATGAAGTTTTA
AATCAATCTAAAGTATATATGAGTAAACTTGGTCTGACAGTTACCAATGCTTAATCAGTGAGGCACCTAT
CTCAGCGATCTGTCTATTTCGTTCATCCATAGTTGCCTGACTCCCCGTCGTGTAGATAACTACGATACGG
GAGGGCTTACCATCTGGCCCCAGTGCTGCAATGATACCGCGAGACCCACGCTCACCGGCTCCAGATTTAT
CAGCAATAAACCAGCCAGCCGGAAGGGCCGAGCGCAGAAGTGGTCCTGCAACTTTATCCGCCTCCATCCA
GTCTATTAATTGTTGCCGGGAAGCTAGAGTAAGTAGTTCGCCAGTTAATAGTTTGCGCAACGTTGTTGCC
ATTGCTACAGGCATCGTGGTGTCACGCTCGTCGTTTGGTATGGCTTCATTCAGCTCCGGTTCCCAACGAT
CAAGGCGAGTTACATGATCCCCCATGTTGTGCAAAAAAGCGGTTAGCTCCTTCGGTCCTCCGATCGTTGT
CAGAAGTAAGTTGGCCGCAGTGTTATCACTCATGGTTATGGCAGCACTGCATAATTCTCTTACTGTCATG
CCATCCGTAAGATGCTTTTCTGTGACTGGTGAGTACTCAACCAAGTCATTCTGAGAATAGTGTATGCGGC
GACCGAGTTGCTCTTGCCCGGCGTCAATACGGGATAATACCGCGCCACATAGCAGAACTTTAAAAGTGCT
CATCATTGGAAAACGTTCTTCGGGGCGAAAACTCTCAAGGATCTTACCGCTGTTGAGATCCAGTTCGATG
TAACCCACTCGTGCACCCAACTGATCTTCAGCATCTTTTACTTTCACCAGCGTTTCTGGGTGAGCAAAAA
CAGGAAGGCAAAATGCCGCAAAAAAGGGAATAAGGGCGACACGGAAATGTTGAATACTCATACTCTTCCT
TTTTCAATATTATTGAAGCATTTATCAGGGTTATTGTCTCATGAGCGGATACATATTTGAATGTATTTAG
AAAAATAAACAAATAGGGGTTCCGCGCACATTTCCCCGAAAAGTGCCACCTGACGTC
Features (pLannotate 1.2.2; 24 found; start..end, strand, type, name):
     28..80      -  misc_feature   bom (fragment): basis of mobility region from pBR322
    235..614     +  enhancer       CMV enhancer: human cytomegalovirus immediate early enhancer
    615..818     +  promoter       CMV promoter: human cytomegalovirus (CMV) immediate early promoter
    820..839     +  promoter       PLtetO-1 promoter (fragment): modified phage lambda PL promoter with tet operator sites (Lutz and Bujard, 1997)
    841..860     +  promoter       PLtetO-1 promoter (fragment): modified phage lambda PL promoter with tet operator sites (Lutz and Bujard, 1997)
    868..901     +  promoter       TRE3GV promoter (fragment): 3rd-generation Tet-responsive promoter that can be activated by binding of Tet-On® 3G, optimized for retroviral and lentiviral vectors
   1034..1057    +  CDS            FLAG: FLAG® epitope tag, followed by an enterokinase cleavage site
   1058..1082    +  protein_bind   attB1: mutant version of attB; recombination site for the Gateway® BP reaction BP Clonase™
   1088..1720    +  CDS            MAD2L2: MD2L2_HUMAN - Also known as MAD2B, REV7. Experimental evidence at protein level: Swiss-Prot protein existence level 1. Adapter protein able to interact with different proteins and involved in different biological processes (PubMed:11459825, PubMed:11459826, PubMed:17719540, PubMed:17296730, PubMed:19443654, PubMed:29656893). Mediates the interaction between the error-prone DNA polymerase zeta catalytic subunit REV3L and the inserter polymerase REV1, thereby mediating the second polymerase switching in translesion DNA synthesis (PubMed:20164194). Translesion DNA synthesis releases the replicati
   1725..1749    -  protein_bind   attB2: mutant version of attB; recombination site for the Gateway® BP reaction BP Clonase™
   1797..2021    +  polyA_signal   bGH poly(A) signal: bovine growth hormone polyadenylation signal
   2025..2046    +  promoter       SV40 promoter (fragment): SV40 enhancer and early promoter
   2067..2300    +  rep_origin     f1 ori (fragment) (sequence partly withheld): f1 bacteriophage origin of replication; arrow indicates direction of (+) strand synthesis
   2305..2352    +  protein_bind   FRT: FLP-mediated recombination occurs in the 8-bp core sequence TCTAGAAA (Turan and Bode, 2011). FLP recombinase from the Saccharomyces cerevisiae 2μ plasmid
   2360..3382    +  CDS            HygR: aminoglycoside phosphotransferase from E. coli; aph(4)-Ia; confers resistance to hygromycin
   3392..3517    +  CDS            ble (fragment): BLE_KLEPN - Experimental evidence at protein level: Swiss-Prot protein existence level 1. Binding protein with a strong affinity to the bleomycin family of antibiotics. Binds to CL990; an antimitotic-antibiotic compound. From Klebsiella pneumoniae.
   3512..3633    +  polyA_signal   SV40 poly(A) signal: SV40 polyadenylation signal
   3706..3722    -  protein_bind   lac operator: The lac repressor binds to the lac operator to inhibit transcription in E. coli. This inhibition can be relieved by adding lactose or isopropyl-β-D-thiogalactopyranoside (IPTG). lac repressor encoded by lacI
   3730..3760    -  promoter       lac promoter: promoter for the E. coli lac operon
   3775..3796    -  protein_bind   CAP binding site: CAP binding activates transcription in the presence of cAMP. E. coli catabolite activator protein
   3809..3901    -  CDS            lacI (fragment): lac repressor; lacI; The lac repressor binds to the lac operator to inhibit transcription in E. coli. This inhibition can be relieved by adding lactose or isopropyl-β-D-thiogalactopyranoside (IPTG).
   4084..4672    -  rep_origin     ori: high-copy-number ColE1/pMB1/pBR322/pUC origin of replication
   4843..5703    -  CDS            AmpR: β-lactamase; bla; confers resistance to ampicillin, carbenicillin, and related antibiotics
   5704..5808    -  promoter       AmpR promoter: bla
