>Addgene plasmid #114127 | pDEST-FRT/TO-3xFLAG-REV7 | addgene full sequence | sequence record 218643 | Addgene NGS Result
GACATTGATTATTGACTAGTTATTAATAGTAATCAATTACGGGGTCATTAGTTCATAGCCCATATATGGA
GTTCCGCGTTACATAACTTACGGTAAATGGCCCGCCTGGCTGACCGCCCAACGACCCCCGCCCATTGACG
TCAATAATGACGTATGTTCCCATAGTAACGCCAATAGGGACTTTCCATTGACGTCAATGGGTGGAGTATT
TACGGTAAACTGCCCACTTGGCAGTACATCAAGTGTATCATATGCCAAGTACGCCCCCTATTGACGTCAA
TGACGGTAAATGGCCCGCCTGGCATTATGCCCAGTACATGACCTTATGGGACTTTCCTACTTGGCAGTAC
ATCTACGTATTAGTCATCGCTATTACCATGGTGATGCGGTTTTGGCAGTACATCAATGGGCGTGGATAGC
GGTTTGACTCACGGGGATTTCCAAGTCTCCACCCCATTGACGTCAATGGGAGTTTGTTTTGGCACCAAAA
TCAACGGGACTTTCCAAAATGTCGTAACAACTCCGCCCCATTGACGCAAATGGGCGGTAGGCGTGTACGG
TGGGAGGTCTATATAAGCAGAGCTCTCCCTATCAGTGATAGAGATCTCCCTATCAGTGATAGAGATCGTC
GACGAGCTCGTTTAGTGAACCGTCAGATCGCCTGGAGACGCCATCCACGCTGTTTTGACCTCCATAGAAG
ACACCGGGACCGATCCAGCCTCCGGACTCTAGCGTTTAAACTTAAGCTTCCACCATGGACTACAAAGACC
ATGACGGTGATACATATGATCATGACATCGATTACAAGGATGACGATGACAAGACAAGTTTGTACAAAAA
AGCAGGCTCCACCATGACCACGCTCACACGACAAGACCTCAACTTTGGCCAAGTGGTGGCCGATGTGCTC
TGCGAGTTCCTGGAGGTGGCTGTGCATCTCATCCTCTACGTGCGCGAGGTCTACCCCGTGGGCATCTTCC
AGAAACGCAAGAAGTACAACGTGCCGGTCCAGATGTCCTGCCACCCGGAGCTGAATCAGTATATCCAGGA
CACGCTGCACTGCGTCAAGCCACTCCTGGAGAAGAATGATGTGGAGAAAGTGGTGGTGGTGATTTTGGAT
AAAGAGCACCGCCCAGTGGAGAAATTCGTCTTTGAGATCACCCAGCCTCCACTGCTGTCCATCAGCTCAG
ACTCGCTGTTGTCTCATGTGGAGCAGCTGCTCCGGGCCTTCATCCTGAAGATCAGCGTGTGCGATGCCGT
CCTGGACCACAACCCCCCAGGCTGTACCTTCACAGTCCTGGTGCACACGAGAGAAGCCGCCACTCGCAAC
ATGGAGAAGATCCAGGTCATCAAGGATTTCCCCTGGATCCTGGCGGATGAGCAGGATGTCCACATGCATG
ACCCCCGGCTGATACCACTAAAAACCATGACGTCGGACATTTTAAAGATGCAGCTTTACGTGGAAGAGCG
CGCTCATAAAGGCAGCTAGGACCCAGCTTTCTTGTACAAAGTGGTCTGACTCGAGTCTAGAGGGCCCGTT
TAAACCCGCTGATCAGCCTCGACTGTGCCTTCTAGTTGCCAGCCATCTGTTGTTTGCCCCTCCCCCGTGC
CTTCCTTGACCCTGGAAGGTGCCACTCCCACTGTCCTTTCCTAATAAAATGAGGAAATTGCATCGCATTG
TCTGAGTAGGTGTCATTCTATTCTGGGGGGTGGGGTGGGGCAGGACAGCAAGGGGGAGGATTGGGAAGAC
AATAGCAGGCATGCTGGGGATGCGGTGGGCTCTATGGCTTCTGAGGCGGAAAGAACCAGCTGGGGCTCTA
GGGGGTATCCCC
[124 nt withheld, positions 1833-1956]
C
[91 nt withheld, positions 1958-2048]
AGGGTGATGGTTCACGTACCTAGAAGTTCCTATTCCGAAGTTCCTATTCTCTAGAAAGTATAGGAACTTC
CTTGGCCAAAAAGCCTGAACTCACCGCGACGTCTGTCGAGAAGTTTCTGATCGAAAAGTTCGACAGCGTC
TCCGACCTGATGCAGCTCTCGGAGGGCGAAGAATCTCGTGCTTTCAGCTTCGATGTAGGAGGGCGTGGAT
ATGTCCTGCGGGTAAATAGCTGCGCCGATGGTTTCTACAAAGATCGTTATGTTTATCGGCACTTTGCATC
GGCCGCGCTCCCGATTCCGGAAGTGCTTGACATTGGGGAGTTCAGCGAGAGCCTGACCTATTGCATCTCC
CGCCGTGCACAGGGTGTCACGTTGCAAGACCTGCCTGAAACCGAACTGCCCGCTGTTCTGCAGCCGGTCG
CGGAGGCCATGGATGCGATCGCTGCGGCCGATCTTAGCCAGACGAGCGGGTTCGGCCCATTCGGACCGCA
AGGAATCGGTCAATACACTACATGGCGTGATTTCATATGCGCGATTGCTGATCCCCATGTGTATCACTGG
CAAACTGTGATGGACGACACCGTCAGTGCGTCCGTCGCGCAGGCTCTCGATGAGCTGATGCTTTGGGCCG
AGGACTGCCCCGAAGTCCGGCACCTCGTGCACGCGGATTTCGGCTCCAACAATGTCCTGACGGACAATGG
CCGCATAACAGCGGTCATTGACTGGAGCGAGGCGATGTTCGGGGATTCCCAATACGAGGTCGCCAACATC
TTCTTCTGGAGGCCGTGGTTGGCTTGTATGGAGCAGCAGACGCGCTACTTCGAGCGGAGGCATCCGGAGC
TTGCAGGATCGCCGCGGCTCCGGGCGTATATGCTCCGCATTGGTCTTGACCAACTCTATCAGAGCTTGGT
TGACGGCAATTTCGATGATGCAGCTTGGGCGCAGGGTCGATGCGACGCAATCGTCCGATCCGGAGCCGGG
ACTGTCGGGCGTACACAAATCGCCCGCAGAAGCGCGGCCGTCTGGACCGATGGCTGTGTAGAAGTACTCG
CCGATAGTGGAAACCGACGCCCCAGCACTCGTCCGAGGGCAAAGGAATAGCACGTACTACGAGATTTCGA
TTCCACCGCCGCCTTCTATGAAAGGTTGGGCTTCGGAATCGTTTTCCGGGACGCCGGCTGGATGATCCTC
CAGCGCGGGGATCTCATGCTGGAGTTCTTCGCCCACCCCAACTTGTTTATTGCAGCTTATAATGGTTACA
AATAAAGCAATAGCATCACAAATTTCACAAATAAAGCATTTTTTTCACTGCATTCTAGTTGTGGTTTGTC
CAAACTCATCAATGTATCTTATCATGTCTGTATACCGTCGACCTCTAGCTAGAGCTTGGCGTAATCATGG
TCATAGCTGTTTCCTGTGTGAAATTGTTATCCGCTCACAATTCCACACAACATACGAGCCGGAAGCATAA
AGTGTAAAGCCTGGGGTGCCTAATGAGTGAGCTAACTCACATTAATTGCGTTGCGCTCACTGCCCGCTTT
CCAGTCGGGAAACCTGTCGTGCCAGCTGCATTAATGAATCGGCCAACGCGCGGGGAGAGGCGGTTTGCGT
ATTGGGCGCTCTTCCGCTTCCTCGCTCACTGACTCGCTGCGCTCGGTCGTTCGGCTGCGGCGAGCGGTAT
CAGCTCACTCAAAGGCGGTAATACGGTTATCCACAGAATCAGGGGATAACGCAGGAAAGAACATGTGAGC
AAAAGGCCAGCAAAAGGCCAGGAACCGTAAAAAGGCCGCGTTGCTGGCGTTTTTCCATAGGCTCCGCCCC
CCTGACGAGCATCACAAAAATCGACGCTCAAGTCAGAGGTGGCGAAACCCGACAGGACTATAAAGATACC
AGGCGTTTCCCCCTGGAAGCTCCCTCGTGCGCTCTCCTGTTCCGACCCTGCCGCTTACCGGATACCTGTC
CGCCTTTCTCCCTTCGGGAAGCGTGGCGCTTTCTCATAGCTCACGCTGTAGGTATCTCAGTTCGGTGTAG
GTCGTTCGCTCCAAGCTGGGCTGTGTGCACGAACCCCCCGTTCAGCCCGACCGCTGCGCCTTATCCGGTA
ACTATCGTCTTGAGTCCAACCCGGTAAGACACGACTTATCGCCACTGGCAGCAGCCACTGGTAACAGGAT
TAGCAGAGCGAGGTATGTAGGCGGTGCTACAGAGTTCTTGAAGTGGTGGCCTAACTACGGCTACACTAGA
AGAACAGTATTTGGTATCTGCGCTCTGCTGAAGCCAGTTACCTTCGGAAAAAGAGTTGGTAGCTCTTGAT
CCGGCAAACAAACCACCGCTGGTAGCGGTGGTTTTTTTGTTTGCAAGCAGCAGATTACGCGCAGAAAAAA
AGGATCTCAAGAAGATCCTTTGATCTTTTCTACGGGGTCTGACGCTCAGTGGAACGAAAACTCACGTTAA
GGGATTTTGGTCATGAGATTATCAAAAAGGATCTTCACCTAGATCCTTTTAAATTAAAAATGAAGTTTTA
AATCAATCTAAAGTATATATGAGTAAACTTGGTCTGACAGTTACCAATGCTTAATCAGTGAGGCACCTAT
CTCAGCGATCTGTCTATTTCGTTCATCCATAGTTGCCTGACTCCCCGTCGTGTAGATAACTACGATACGG
GAGGGCTTACCATCTGGCCCCAGTGCTGCAATGATACCGCGAGACCCACGCTCACCGGCTCCAGATTTAT
CAGCAATAAACCAGCCAGCCGGAAGGGCCGAGCGCAGAAGTGGTCCTGCAACTTTATCCGCCTCCATCCA
GTCTATTAATTGTTGCCGGGAAGCTAGAGTAAGTAGTTCGCCAGTTAATAGTTTGCGCAACGTTGTTGCC
ATTGCTACAGGCATCGTGGTGTCACGCTCGTCGTTTGGTATGGCTTCATTCAGCTCCGGTTCCCAACGAT
CAAGGCGAGTTACATGATCCCCCATGTTGTGCAAAAAAGCGGTTAGCTCCTTCGGTCCTCCGATCGTTGT
CAGAAGTAAGTTGGCCGCAGTGTTATCACTCATGGTTATGGCAGCACTGCATAATTCTCTTACTGTCATG
CCATCCGTAAGATGCTTTTCTGTGACTGGTGAGTACTCAACCAAGTCATTCTGAGAATAGTGTATGCGGC
GACCGAGTTGCTCTTGCCCGGCGTCAATACGGGATAATACCGCGCCACATAGCAGAACTTTAAAAGTGCT
CATCATTGGAAAACGTTCTTCGGGGCGAAAACTCTCAAGGATCTTACCGCTGTTGAGATCCAGTTCGATG
TAACCCACTCGTGCACCCAACTGATCTTCAGCATCTTTTACTTTCACCAGCGTTTCTGGGTGAGCAAAAA
CAGGAAGGCAAAATGCCGCAAAAAAGGGAATAAGGGCGACACGGAAATGTTGAATACTCATACTCTTCCT
TTTTCAATATTATTGAAGCATTTATCAGGGTTATTGTCTCATGAGCGGATACATATTTGAATGTATTTAG
AAAAATAAACAAATAGGGGTTCCGCGCACATTTCCCCGAAAAGTGCCACCTGACGTCGACGGATCGGGAG
ATCTCCCGATCCCCTATGGTGCACTCTCAGTACAATCTGCTCTGATGCCGCATAGTTAAGCCAGTATCTG
CTCCCTGCTTGTGTGTTGGAGGTCGCTGAGTAGTGCGCGAGCAAAATTTAAGCTACAACAAGGCAAGGCT
TGACCGACAATTGCATGAAGAATCTGCTTAGGGTTAGGCGTTTTGCGCTGCTTCGCGATGTACGGGCCAG
ATATACGCGTT
Features (pLannotate 1.2.2; 24 found; start..end, strand, type, name):
      1..380     +  enhancer       CMV enhancer: human cytomegalovirus immediate early enhancer
    381..584     +  promoter       CMV promoter: human cytomegalovirus (CMV) immediate early promoter
    586..605     +  promoter       PLtetO-1 promoter (fragment): modified phage lambda PL promoter with tet operator sites (Lutz and Bujard, 1997)
    607..626     +  promoter       PLtetO-1 promoter (fragment): modified phage lambda PL promoter with tet operator sites (Lutz and Bujard, 1997)
    634..667     +  promoter       TRE3GV promoter (fragment): 3rd-generation Tet-responsive promoter that can be activated by binding of Tet-On® 3G, optimized for retroviral and lentiviral vectors
    800..823     +  CDS            FLAG: FLAG® epitope tag, followed by an enterokinase cleavage site
    824..848     +  protein_bind   attB1: mutant version of attB; recombination site for the Gateway® BP reaction BP Clonase™
    854..1486    +  CDS            MAD2L2: MD2L2_HUMAN - Also known as MAD2B, REV7. Experimental evidence at protein level: Swiss-Prot protein existence level 1. Adapter protein able to interact with different proteins and involved in different biological processes (PubMed:11459825, PubMed:11459826, PubMed:17719540, PubMed:17296730, PubMed:19443654, PubMed:29656893). Mediates the interaction between the error-prone DNA polymerase zeta catalytic subunit REV3L and the inserter polymerase REV1, thereby mediating the second polymerase switching in translesion DNA synthesis (PubMed:20164194). Translesion DNA synthesis releases the replicati
   1491..1515    -  protein_bind   attB2: mutant version of attB; recombination site for the Gateway® BP reaction BP Clonase™
   1563..1787    +  polyA_signal   bGH poly(A) signal: bovine growth hormone polyadenylation signal
   1791..1812    +  promoter       SV40 promoter (fragment): SV40 enhancer and early promoter
   1833..2066    +  rep_origin     f1 ori (fragment) (sequence partly withheld): f1 bacteriophage origin of replication; arrow indicates direction of (+) strand synthesis
   2071..2118    +  protein_bind   FRT: FLP-mediated recombination occurs in the 8-bp core sequence TCTAGAAA (Turan and Bode, 2011). FLP recombinase from the Saccharomyces cerevisiae 2μ plasmid
   2126..3148    +  CDS            HygR: hygromycin B phosphotransferase confers resistance to hygromycin
   3158..3283    +  CDS            ble (fragment): BLE_KLEPN - Experimental evidence at protein level: Swiss-Prot protein existence level 1. Binding protein with a strong affinity to the bleomycin family of antibiotics. Binds to CL990; an antimitotic-antibiotic compound. From Klebsiella pneumoniae.
   3278..3399    +  polyA_signal   SV40 poly(A) signal: SV40 polyadenylation signal
   3472..3488    -  protein_bind   lac operator: The lac repressor binds to the lac operator to inhibit transcription in E. coli. This inhibition can be relieved by adding lactose or isopropyl-β-D-thiogalactopyranoside (IPTG). lac repressor encoded by lacI
   3496..3526    -  promoter       lac promoter: promoter for the E. coli lac operon
   3541..3562    -  protein_bind   CAP binding site: CAP binding activates transcription in the presence of cAMP. E. coli catabolite activator protein
   3575..3667    -  CDS            lacI (fragment): lac repressor; lacI; The lac repressor binds to the lac operator to inhibit transcription in E. coli. This inhibition can be relieved by adding lactose or isopropyl-β-D-thiogalactopyranoside (IPTG).
   3850..4438    -  rep_origin     ori: high-copy-number ColE1/pMB1/pBR322/pUC origin of replication
   4609..5469    -  CDS            AmpR: β-lactamase; bla; confers resistance to ampicillin, carbenicillin, and related antibiotics
   5470..5574    -  promoter       AmpR promoter: bla
   5633..5685    -  misc_feature   bom (fragment): basis of mobility region from pBR322
