[The description below was written by a language model from this plasmid's Addgene catalogue record and pLannotate feature annotations shown in this document.]
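Description:
pDEST-FRT/TO-3xFLAG-REV7 is a 5.8 kb mammalian expression plasmid built for tetracycline-inducible expression from a defined genomic locus after FLP-mediated integration. It is maintained in E. coli through a high-copy ColE1/pUC-type origin and an ampicillin resistance gene (β-lactamase with its own promoter). Short remnants of other backbone elements (lac promoter/operator, f1 ori, bom and ble fragments) are also annotated. The two sequence records, one from the depositor and one from repository sequencing, are the same length. They carry the same features in the same order and differ only in their circular start point.

The payload is the 633 bp human REV7 open reading frame (MAD2L2, also called MAD2B, FANCV or POLZ2), derived from an ORFeome clone and transferred by Gateway recombination, so it is flanked by attB1 and attB2 sites. Transcription is driven by the CMV enhancer/promoter followed by two tet operator sites (CMV/TetO2). In cells expressing the Tet repressor the promoter is held off until tetracycline or doxycycline is added. A backbone-encoded 3xFLAG tag sits upstream of attB1 and fuses to the N terminus of REV7, although the automated annotation labels only one FLAG unit. The bGH polyadenylation signal terminates the transcript.

Downstream, an FRT site directly precedes a hygromycin resistance coding sequence with an SV40 poly(A) signal, and no complete promoter is annotated upstream of it. This arrangement is typical of FLP-in designs, in which recombination into a genomic FRT site places the marker behind a resident promoter, so hygromycin selects for correctly integrated cells. The plasmid is suited to making isogenic, inducible FLAG-REV7 cell lines for detection or affinity purification. It was deposited with work on the shieldin complex in 53BP1-dependent DNA repair.
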