Addgene plasmid #114127: pDEST-FRT/TO-3xFLAG-REV7
Purpose: Expresses N-terminally tagged 3x FLAG-REV7 in mammalian cells
Depositing lab: Daniel Durocher. Depositing organization: Sinai Health System. Publication: The shieldin complex mediates 53BP1-dependent DNA repair. Noordermeer SM, Adam S, Setiaputra D, Barazas M, Pettitt SJ, Ling AK, Olivieri M, Alvarez-Quilon A, Moatti N, Zimmermann M, Annunziato S, Krastev DB, Song F, Brandsma I, Frankum J, Brough R, Sherker A, Landry S, Szilard RK, Munro MM, McEwan A, Goullet de Rugy T, Lin ZY, Hart T, Moffat J, Gingras AC, Martin A, van Attikum H, Jonkers J, Lord CJ, Rottenberg S, Durocher D. Nature. 2018 Aug;560(7716):117-121. doi: 10.1038/s41586-018-0340-7. Epub 2018 Jul 18. PubMed 30022168.
Backbone
  Vector backbone: pDEST-FRT/TO-3xFLAG
  Backbone size w/o insert (bp): 5206
  Total vector size (bp): 5839
  Vector type: Mammalian Expression ; Genomic integration, tetracycline inducible
  Selectable markers: Hygromycin
Growth in bacteria
  Bacterial resistance: Ampicillin, 100 μg/mL
  Growth temperature: 37°C
  Growth strain: DH5alpha
  Copy number: Unknown
Gene/Insert
  Gene/Insert name: REV7
  Species: H. sapiens (human)
  Insert size (bp): 633
  Entrez Gene: MAD2L2 (a.k.a. FANCV, MAD2B, POLZ2, REV7)
  Promoter: CMV/TetO2
  Tag / fusion protein: 3xFLAG (N terminal on backbone)
  Cloning method: Gateway Cloning
  Sequencing primers: 5′ CMV Forward; 3′ BGH Reverse
Resource information
  A portion of this plasmid was derived from a plasmid made by: ORFeome
Terms and licenses: Academic/Nonprofit Terms; Industry Terms
How to cite: pDEST-FRT/TO-3xFLAG-REV7 was a gift from Daniel Durocher (Addgene plasmid # 114127 ; http://n2t.net/addgene:114127 ; RRID:Addgene_114127)
